Addgene plasmid #129868: pRDAX-365 C-Tag Venus210[1] L32 {Esp3I(2x)} EBPF2
Purpose: PPI (BiFC/TriFC) assay vector
Depositing lab: Gary Lewin. Depositing organization: Max-Delbrueck-Centrum fuer Molekulare Medizin (MDC).
Backbone
  Vector backbone: custom built
  Vector type: Mammalian Expression
Growth in bacteria
  Bacterial resistance: Ampicillin, 100 μg/mL
  Growth temperature: 37°C
  Growth strain: DH5alpha
  Copy number: High Copy
Gene/Insert
  Gene/Insert name: Venus
  Species: M. musculus (mouse)
  Cloning method: Restriction Enzyme; 5′ cloning site unknown (unknown if destroyed); 3′ cloning site unknown (unknown if destroyed)
Terms and licenses: Academic/Nonprofit Terms; Industry Terms: Not Available to Industry
How to cite: pRDAX-365 C-Tag Venus210[1] L32 {Esp3I(2x)} EBPF2 was a gift from Gary Lewin (Addgene plasmid # 129868 ; http://n2t.net/addgene:129868 ; RRID:Addgene_129868)
