[The description below was written by a language model from this plasmid's Addgene catalogue record and pLannotate feature annotations shown in this document.]
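Description:
pRDAX-365 C-Tag Venus210[1] L32 {Esp3I(2x)} EBPF2 is a custom-built mammalian expression plasmid of about 6.6 kb, designed as a recipient vector for protein–protein interaction assays based on bimolecular or trimolecular fluorescence complementation (BiFC/TriFC). It is maintained in E. coli at high copy number through a ColE1/pUC-type origin and is selected with ampicillin through a β-lactamase gene under its own bla promoter.

The expression unit is driven by the human CMV immediate-early enhancer and promoter, followed by a chimeric β-globin/immunoglobulin intron that promotes efficient processing of the transcript. Downstream lies a partial mVenus coding sequence. The name suggests that this is the first fragment of Venus split at around residue 210, which is non-fluorescent alone and only reconstitutes a yellow signal when brought close to the complementary fragment. The name also points to a C-terminal tagging configuration, a linker (L32) and a pair of Esp3I type IIS sites for inserting a gene of interest in frame. These elements are not annotated in the feature table, so their exact positions are not given. No test protein is present, and the only insert listed is Venus. The catalogue assigns it to mouse, although the annotation traces mVenus to Aequorea victoria.

An EMCV IRES follows the Venus fragment and drives translation of EBFP2 from the same transcript. This blue signal marks transfected cells and can serve as a reference for expression level. A second chimeric intron, a WPRE and the bGH polyadenylation signal complete the cassette. A T3 promoter, a short β-globin fragment and a rabbit β-globin poly(A) signal lie further downstream.
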