Features (pLannotate 1.2.2; 16 found; start..end, strand, type, name):
    154..531     +  enhancer       CMV enhancer: human cytomegalovirus immediate early enhancer
    533..732     +  promoter       CMV promoter: human cytomegalovirus (CMV) immediate early promoter
    871..1003    +  intron         chimeric intron: chimera between introns from human β-globin and immunoglobulin heavy chain genes
   1145..1771    +  CDS            mVenus (fragment): mVenus is a basic (constitutively fluorescent) yellow fluorescent protein published in 2006, derived from Aequorea victoria. It is reported to be a rapidly-maturing monomer with moderate acid sensitivity.
   1788..2374    +  misc_feature   IRES2: internal ribosome entry site (IRES) of the encephalomyocarditis virus (EMCV)
   2375..3094    +  CDS            EBFP2: enhanced blue variant of GFP (Ai et al., 2007) mammalian codon-optimized
   3140..3272    +  intron         chimeric intron: chimera between introns from human β-globin and immunoglobulin heavy chain genes
   3281..3869    +  misc_feature   WPRE: woodchuck hepatitis virus posttranscriptional regulatory element
   3873..3889    +  misc_feature   MCS (fragment): pUC18/19 multiple cloning site
   3902..4013    +  polyA_signal   bGH poly(A) signal: bovine growth hormone polyadenylation signal
   4109..4127    -  promoter       T3 promoter: promoter for bacteriophage T3 RNA polymerase
   4186..4260    +  CDS            HBB (fragment): HBB_PONPY - Experimental evidence at transcript level: Swiss-Prot protein existence level 2. Involved in oxygen transport from the lung to the various peripheral tissues. From Pongo pygmaeus (Bornean orangutan).
   4331..4386    +  polyA_signal   β-globin poly(A) signal: rabbit β-globin polyadenylation signal (Gil and Proudfoot, 1987)
   4765..5353    -  rep_origin     ori: high-copy-number ColE1/pMB1/pBR322/pUC origin of replication
   5524..6384    -  CDS            AmpR: β-lactamase; bla; confers resistance to ampicillin, carbenicillin, and related antibiotics
   6385..6489    -  promoter       AmpR promoter: bla
>Addgene plasmid #129868 | pRDAX-365 C-Tag Venus210[1] L32 {Esp3I(2x)} EBPF2 | depositor full sequence | sequence record 249246 | Full Sequence
CCTGCCTCCAGGCCTCAATATTGGCCATTAGCCATATTATTCATTGGTTATATAGCATAAATCAATATTG
GCTATTGGCCATTGCATACGTTGTATCTATATCATAATATGTACATTTATATTGGCTCATGTCCAATATG
ACCGCCATGTTGGCATTGATTATTGACTAGTTATTAATAGTAATCAATTACGGGGTCATTAGTTCATAGC
CCATATATGGAGTTCCGCGTTACATAACTTACGGTAAATGGCCCGCCTGGCTGACCGCCCAACGACCCCC
GCCCATTGACGTCAATAATGACGTATGTTCCCATAGTAACGCCAATAGGGACTTTCCATTGACGTCAATG
GGTGGAGTATTTACGGTAAACTGCCCACTTGGCAGTACATCAAGTGTATCATATGCCAAGTCCGCCCCCT
ATTGACGTCAATGACGGTAAATGGCCCGCCTGGCATTATGCCCAGTACATGACCTTACGGGACTTTCCTA
CTTGGCAGTACATCTACGTATTAGTCATCGCTATTACCATGGTGATGCGGTTTTGGCAGTACACCAATGG
GCGTGGATAGCGGTTTGACTCACGGGGATTTCCAAGTCTCCACCCCATTGACGTCAATGGGAGTTTGTTT
TGGCACCAAAATCAACGGGACTTTCCAAAATGTCGTAATAACCCCGCCCCGTTGACGCAAATGGGCGGTA
GGCGTGTACGGTGGGAGGTCTATATAAGCAGAGCTCGTTTAGTGAACCGTCAGATCACTAGAAGCTTTAT
TGCGGTAGTTTATCACAGTTAAATTGCTAACGCAGTCAGTGCTTCTGACACAACAGTCTCGAACTTAAGC
TGCAGAAGTTGGTCGTGAGGCACTGGGCAGGTAAGTATCAAGGTTACAAGACAGGTTTAAGGAGACCAAT
AGAAACTGGGCTTGTCGAGACAGAGAAGACTCTTGCGTTTCTGATAGGCACCTATTGGTCTTACTGACAT
CCACTTTGCCTTTCTCTCCACAGGTGTCCACTCCCAGGCCACCCGAGACGCCGAGGCACGCCGTCTCCGA
CGTGGGTGGCGGAGGGAGCGAAGGCGGCGGATCCGGAGGGCCTGGCTCTGGCGGAGAGGGGAGCGCTGGA
GGCGGGTCAGCCGGTGGTGGCAGTGTGTCAAAGGGAGAAGAGTTGTTTACCGGTGTTGTTCCCATACTGG
TGGAACTGGATGGTGACGTCAATGGACACAAGTTTAGCGTTTCTGGCGAAGGAGAAGGCGATGCTACCTA
TGGCAAACTGACCCTCAAACTGATCTGTACGACTGGAAAGTTGCCTGTACCTTGGCCAACACTGGTCACA
ACCTTGGGCTATGGGCTGCAATGCTTTGCCCGTTATCCTGATCACATGAAGCAACATGACTTCTTTAAGT
CTGCTATGCCAGAGGGATATGTGCAGGAACGGACTATCTTCTTCAAGGACGACGGCAACTACAAGACGAG
AGCTGAGGTGAAATTTGAGGGTGACACACTGGTGAATCGCATAGAGCTGAAAGGCATCGACTTCAAAGAA
GATGGGAATATTCTCGGGCATAAACTCGAGTACAACTACAATTCCCACAACGTGTACATCACTGCCGATA
AGCAGAAGAATGGGATTAAGGCGAACTTCAAGATCCGACACAACATCGAGGATGGTGGGGTCCAGCTTGC
CGACCATTATCAGCAGAACACACCCATTGGGGATGGACCAGTCCTGTTGCCGGATAACCACTACCTCAGT
TACCAGAGCAAACTGTCCAAATAAGAATTCAGATCCGCCCCTCTCCCTCCCCCCCCCCTAACGTTACTGG
CCGAAGCCGCTTGGAATAAGGCCGGTGTGCGTTTGTCTATATGTTATTTTCCACCATATTGCCGTCTTTT
GGCAATGTGAGGGCCCGGAAACCTGGCCCTGTCTTCTTGACGAGCATTCCTAGGGGTCTTTCCCCTCTCG
CCAAAGGAATGCAAGGTCTGTTGAATGTCGTGAAGGAAGCAGTTCCTCTGGTAGCTTCTTGAAGACAAAC
AACGTCTGTAGCGACCCTTTGCAGGCAGCGGAACCCCCCACCTGGCGACAGGTGCCTCTGCGGCCAAAAG
CCACGTGTATAAGATACACCTGCAAAGGCGGCACAACCCCAGTGCCACGTTGTGAGTTGGATAGTTGTGG
AAAGAGTCAAATGGCTCTCCTCAAGCGTATTCAACAAGGGGCTGAAGGATGCCCAGAAGGTACCCCATTG
TATGGGATCTGATCTGGGGCCTCGGTACACATGCTTTACATGTGTTTAGTCGAGGTTAAAAAAACGTCTA
GGCCCCCCGAACCACGGGGACGTGGTTTTCCTTTGAAAAACACGATGATAATATGGCCACAACCATGGTG
AGCAAGGGCGAGGAGCTGTTCACCGGGGTGGTGCCCATCCTGGTCGAGCTGGACGGCGACGTAAACGGCC
ACAAGTTCAGCGTGAGGGGCGAGGGCGAGGGCGATGCCACCAACGGCAAGCTGACCCTGAAGTTCATCTG
CACCACCGGCAAGCTGCCCGTGCCCTGGCCCACCCTCGTGACCACCCTGAGCCACGGCGTGCAGTGCTTC
GCCCGCTACCCCGACCACATGAAGCAGCACGACTTCTTCAAGTCCGCCATGCCCGAAGGCTACGTCCAGG
AGCGCACCATCTTCTTCAAGGACGACGGCACCTACAAGACCCGCGCCGAGGTGAAGTTCGAGGGCGACAC
CCTGGTGAACCGCATCGAGCTGAAGGGCGTCGACTTCAAGGAGGACGGCAACATCCTGGGGCACAAGCTG
GAGTACAACTTCAACAGCCACAACATCTATATCATGGCCGTCAAGCAGAAGAACGGCATCAAGGTGAACT
TCAAGATCCGCCACAACGTGGAGGACGGCAGCGTGCAGCTCGCCGACCACTACCAGCAGAACACCCCCAT
CGGCGACGGCCCCGTGCTGCTGCCCGACAGCCACTACCTGAGCACCCAGTCCGTGCTGAGCAAAGACCCC
AACGAGAAGCGCGATCACATGGTCCTGCTGGAGTTCCGCACCGCCGCCGGGATCACTCTCGGCATGGACG
AGCTGTACAAGTAAACCGGTGCTCGAGGTACCGATGAATAGCTAAGGTCGAGGCCGCAGGTAAGTATCAA
GGTTACAAGACAGGTTTAAGGAGACCAATAGAAACTGGGCTTGTCGAGACAGAGAAGACTCTTGCGTTTC
TGATAGGCACCTATTGGTCTTACTGACATCCACTTTGCCTTTCTCTCCACAGGTGTCGACAATCAACCTC
TGGATTACAAAATTTGTGAAAGATTGACTGGTATTCTTAACTATGTTGCTCCTTTTACGCTATGTGGATA
CGCTGCTTTAATGCCTTTGTATCATGCTATTGCTTCCCGTATGGCTTTCATTTTCTCCTCCTTGTATAAA
TCCTGGTTGCTGTCTCTTTATGAGGAGTTGTGGCCCGTTGTCAGGCAACGTGGCGTGGTGTGCACTGTGT
TTGCTGACGCAACCCCCACTGGTTGGGGCATTGCCACCACCTGTCAGCTCCTTTCCGGGACTTTCGCTTT
CCCCCTCCCTATTGCCACGGCGGAACTCATCGCCGCCTGCCTTGCCCGCTGCTGGACAGGGGCTCGGCTG
TTGGGCACTGACAATTCCGTGGTGTTGTCGGGGAAGCTGACGTCCTTTCCATGGCTGCTCGCCTGTGTTG
CCACCTGGATTCTGCGCGGGACGTCCTTCTGCTACGTCCCTTCGGCCCTCAATCCAGCGGACCTTCCTTC
CCGCGGCCTGCTGCCGGCTCTGCGGCCTCTTCCGCGTCTTCGCCTTCGCCCTCAGACGAGTCGGATCTCC
CTTTGGGCCGCCTCCCCGCCTGGAATTCGAGCTCGGTACGATCAGCCTCGACTGTGCCTTCTAGTTGCCA
GCCATCTGTTGTTTGCCCCTCCCCCGTGCCTTCCTTGACCCTGGAAGGTGCCACTCCCACTGTCCTTTCC
TAATAAAATGAGGAAATTGCATCGCATTGTCTGAGTAGGTGTCATTCTATTCTGGGGGGTGGGGTGGGGC
AGGACAGCAAGGGGGAGGATTGGGAAGACAATAGCCCAGCTTTTGTTCCCTTTAGTGAGGGTTAATTGCG
CGCTTGGCGTAATCATGGTCATAGCTGTTTCCTGTGTGAAATTGTTATCCGCTAATTCACTCCTCAGGTG
CAGGCTGCCTATCAGAAGGTGGTGGCTGGTGTGGCCAATGCCCTGGCTCACAAATACCACTGAGATCTTT
TTCCCTCTGCCAAAAATTATGGGGACATCATGAAGCCCCTTGAGCATCTGACTTCTGGCTAATAAAGGAA
ATTTATTTTCATTGCAATAGTGTGTTGGAATTTTTTGTGTCTCTCACTCGGAAGGACATATGGGAGGGCA
AATCATTTAAAACATCAGAATGAGTATTTGGTTTAGAGTTTGGCAACATATGCCCATATGCTGGCTGCCA
TGAACAAAGGTTGGCTATAAAGAGGTCATCAGTATATGAAACAGCCCCCTGCTGTCCATTCCTTATTCCA
TAGAAAAGCCTTGACTTGAGGTTAGATTTTTTTTATATTTTGTTTTGTGTTATTTTTTTCTTTAACATCC
CTAAAATTTTCCTTACATGTTTTACTAGCCAGATTTTTCCTCCTCTCCTGACTACTCCCAGTCATAGCTG
TCCCTCTTCTCTTATGGAGATCGGCCGGCCGCCGGCGTCGACGCGCGCGGCCGCGGCGCGCCGTTGCTGG
CGTTTTTCCATAGGCTCCGCCCCCCTGACGAGCATCACAAAAATCGACGCTCAAGTCAGAGGTGGCGAAA
CCCGACAGGACTATAAAGATACCAGGCGTTTCCCCCTGGAAGCTCCCTCGTGCGCTCTCCTGTTCCGACC
CTGCCGCTTACCGGATACCTGTCCGCCTTTCTCCCTTCGGGAAGCGTGGCGCTTTCTCATAGCTCACGCT
GTAGGTATCTCAGTTCGGTGTAGGTCGTTCGCTCCAAGCTGGGCTGTGTGCACGAACCCCCCGTTCAGCC
CGACCGCTGCGCCTTATCCGGTAACTATCGTCTTGAGTCCAACCCGGTAAGACACGACTTATCGCCACTG
GCAGCAGCCACTGGTAACAGGATTAGCAGAGCGAGGTATGTAGGCGGTGCTACAGAGTTCTTGAAGTGGT
GGCCTAACTACGGCTACACTAGAAGAACAGTATTTGGTATCTGCGCTCTGCTGAAGCCAGTTACCTTCGG
AAAAAGAGTTGGTAGCTCTTGATCCGGCAAACAAACCACCGCTGGTAGCGGTGGTTTTTTTGTTTGCAAG
CAGCAGATTACGCGCAGAAAAAAAGGATCTCAAGAAGATCCTTTGATCTTTTCTACGGGGTCTGACGCTC
AGTGGAACGAAAACTCACGTTAAGGGATTTTGGTCATGAGATTATCAAAAAGGATCTTCACCTAGATCCT
TTTAAATTAAAAATGAAGTTTTAAATCAATCTAAAGTATATATGAGTAAACTTGGTCTGACAGTTACCAA
TGCTTAATCAGTGAGGCACCTATCTCAGCGATCTGTCTATTTCGTTCATCCATAGTTGCCTGACTCCCCG
TCGTGTAGATAACTACGATACGGGAGGGCTTACCATCTGGCCCCAGTGCTGCAATGATACCGCGAGACCC
ACGCTCACCGGCTCCAGATTTATCAGCAATAAACCAGCCAGCCGGAAGGGCCGAGCGCAGAAGTGGTCCT
GCAACTTTATCCGCCTCCATCCAGTCTATTAATTGTTGCCGGGAAGCTAGAGTAAGTAGTTCGCCAGTTA
ATAGTTTGCGCAACGTTGTTGCCATTGCTACAGGCATCGTGGTGTCACGCTCGTCGTTTGGTATGGCTTC
ATTCAGCTCCGGTTCCCAACGATCAAGGCGAGTTACATGATCCCCCATGTTGTGCAAAAAAGCGGTTAGC
TCCTTCGGTCCTCCGATCGTTGTCAGAAGTAAGTTGGCCGCAGTGTTATCACTCATGGTTATGGCAGCAC
TGCATAATTCTCTTACTGTCATGCCATCCGTAAGATGCTTTTCTGTGACTGGTGAGTACTCAACCAAGTC
ATTCTGAGAATAGTGTATGCGGCGACCGAGTTGCTCTTGCCCGGCGTCAATACGGGATAATACCGCGCCA
CATAGCAGAACTTTAAAAGTGCTCATCATTGGAAAACGTTCTTCGGGGCGAAAACTCTCAAGGATCTTAC
CGCTGTTGAGATCCAGTTCGATGTAACCCACTCGTGCACCCAACTGATCTTCAGCATCTTTTACTTTCAC
CAGCGTTTCTGGGTGAGCAAAAACAGGAAGGCAAAATGCCGCAAAAAAGGGAATAAGGGCGACACGGAAA
TGTTGAATACTCATACTCTTCCTTTTTCAATATTATTGAAGCATTTATCAGGGTTATTGTCTCATGAGCG
GATACATATTTGAATGTATTTAGAAAAATAAACAAATAGGGGTTCCGCGCACATTTCCCCGAAAAGTGCC
ACCTGACGTCTAAGAAACCATTATTATCATGACATTAACCTATAAAAATAGGCGTATCACGAGGCCCTTT
CGTCTACGCGCGCGCCGGCGGCGCGCCGTCGACGGCCGGCCGCGGCCGCG
